>Addgene plasmid #34493 | KHBD00378 | depositor partial sequence | sequence record 41060 | KHBD00378 sequence 1011 bps
ATGAACAAGCCGCAAAAGCCCATCAAGGTGAAGCGCGCCAAGCGGACCGGATGCTCCAGGATTCAGCCGC
AGGAATTCGTGGAGGCTCAGGTGGAGAACGCGCGCAGGGCGGTGGAGCGCAAGCTGATCTACCTGTCCGA
GTCGAACAGAGCCAGTGCATCCACTCGGGCGGCCAAGCGAAGCACGGCTGGCGCAGGCGGAGGAGCAGGG
CGGGAAGGATCGAGCATGGCTGGCCATGCCCATGGTGAGCGTCGCAGGCGCAGCAAGAGGAGTCTGCTAC
ACGCTCCAGCTCAGGAAGAGACCGACGAGGAGGAGAGTTCGCCGCTGGAGAAGACGAACAACTACGATAA
CAGAAGACGCAGCAGTTGCAATCTATTGCTATCTCCTCGTCGCAATGGCCTCACGCCCCGGAACTACGAG
GCCGAGGCCGAGGCAGCGGAAATGGAAGCCATTATGGCCGCACAGCAAGCCTCCAACGGAACGACGAAGC
CCGATCATGATGAAGGAGATGGCGGGGAGTATCAGGGCGGACCGTTTGGCCGACTGCAGCTGAAGCCGCT
GGGCAGCTATGCCACGGACCAGCAGCTGCCCAGCTACTCGTGCGGCGTGTGCGGTGCCAAGTTTCACATC
CGATCGCTGCTGGGCGCCCACCGGCACACCCACGACGATGACTTCAAGGTGCGCTTCCGTGCACGGCGAC
CGCGGGAGAGCAGAACCACCCTGACCACCGTCCATTTGTGCAAGTACTGCGATCGCTCCTTCGACCTGGA
ACGCACGCTGCACATCCATCTGCTGAGCTACTGCAAGAAGATACCGCCGCAGCAGCGCCGCAAGCTGGCC
TTCACGGAACTGGCGCACGAGAAGAAGGCGCCGTTGCCCAACTTTCAGCGGGCGCAGCAGCCGGTTCACC
ACCAGGGAAACAGTGCCACCAACCAGCAGGATCAGATGACCCAGCAGGAAAAACTTCAGAAGATTATCAT
GCGCGAGTCGGCAGTGCACGAGCGCTGGCGC
