>Addgene plasmid #34493 | KHBD00378 | addgene partial sequence | sequence record 42562 | M13-Rev 5'-CAGGAAACAGCTATGACC-3'
TTTATTTTGACTGATAGTGACCTGTTCGTTGCAACAAATTGATAAGCAATGCTTTCTTATAATGCCAACT
TTGTACAAGAAAGTTGGCAAGCGCCAGCGCTCGTGCACTGCCGACTCGCGCATGATAATCTTCTGAAGTT
TTTCCTGCTGGGTCATCTGATCCTGCTGGTTGGTGGCACTGTTTCCCTGGTGGTGAACCGGCTGCTGCGC
CCGCTGAAAGTTGGGCAACGGCGCCTTCTTCTCGTGCGCCAGTTCCGTGAAGGCCAGCTTGCGGCGCTGC
TGCGGCGGTATCTTCTTGCAGTAGCTCAGCAGATGGATGTGCAGCGTGCGTTCCAGGTCGAAGGAGCGAT
CGCAGTACTTGCACAAATGGACGGTGGTCAGGGTGGTTCTGCTCTCCCGCGGTCGCCGTGCACGGAAGCG
CACCTTGAAGTCATCGTCGTGGGTGTGCCGGTGGGCGCCCAGCAGCGATCGGATGTGAAACTTGGCACCG
CACACGCCGCACGAGTAGCTGGGCAGCTGCTGGTCCGTGGCATAGCTGCCCAGCGGCTTCAGCTGCAGTC
GGCCAAACGGTCCGCCCTGATACTCCCCGCCATCTCCTTCATCATGATCGGGCTTCGTCGTTCCGTTGGA
GGCTTGCTGTGCGGCCATAATGGCTTCCATTTCCGCTGCCTCGGCCTCGGCCTCGTAGTTCCGGGGCGTG
AGGCCATTGCGACGAGGAGATAGCAATAGATTGCAACTGCTGCGTCTTCTGTTATCGTAGTTGTTCGTCT
TCTCCAGCGGCGAACTCTCCTCCTCGTCGGTCTCTTCCTGAGCTGGAGCGTGTAGCAGACTCCTCTTGCT
GCGCCTGCGACGCTCACCATGGGCATGGCC
