[The description below was written by a language model from this plasmid's Addgene catalogue record.]
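Description:
KHBD00378 is a Gateway entry-type clone built in the pDONR221 donor vector backbone (Invitrogen), carrying the open reading frame of the Drosophila melanogaster gene CG6470 (FBgn0030933). The insert is recorded as 1011 bp in a backbone of about 2.5 kb once the donor cassette has been replaced. It was introduced by Gateway recombination, so the ORF would be expected to sit between recombination (att) sites that allow it to be moved by a further recombination reaction into compatible destination vectors. The plasmid is maintained in E. coli as a high-copy plasmid under kanamycin selection, and the insert can be read from the flanking M13 forward and reverse primer sites. No feature table accompanies the record, so the exact att sites, origin and other backbone elements are not itemised.

As a donor-vector clone, the construct is a shuttle for the coding sequence rather than an expression plasmid, and the record lists no promoter, tag or reporter associated with the ORF. The depositor notes that ORFs in this collection were cloned open-ended, without a stop codon, which permits in-frame C-terminal fusions once the insert is transferred into a destination vector supplying a tag or fusion domain. The clone belongs to a collection associated with work on automated protein–DNA interaction screening of Drosophila regulatory elements. The record does not describe the function of the CG6470 product, although the context suggests its use as a transferable ORF resource for such interaction assays.
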