Addgene plasmid #34493: KHBD00378
Depositing lab: Bart Deplancke. Depositing organization: Swiss Federal Institute of Technology (EPFL). Publication: Automated protein-DNA interaction screening of Drosophila regulatory elements. Korneel Hens, Jean-Daniel Feuz, Alina Isakova, Antonina Lagovitina, Andreas Massouras, Julien Bryois, Patrick Callaerts, Susan E. Celniker, Bart Deplancke. Nat Methods. 2011 Oct 30;8(12):1065-70. 10.1038/nmeth.1763 PubMed 22037703.
Backbone
  Vector backbone: pDONR221
  Backbone manufacturer: Invitrogen
  Backbone size w/o insert (bp): 2536
  Vector type: Gateway Donor Vector
Growth in bacteria
  Bacterial resistance: Kanamycin, 50 μg/mL
  Growth temperature: 37°C
  Growth strain: DH5alpha
  Copy number: High Copy
Gene/Insert
  Gene/Insert name: CG6470 (alt names: FBgn0030933; CG6470)
  Species: D. melanogaster (fly)
  Insert size (bp): 1011
  Entrez Gene: CG6470 (a.k.a. Dmel_CG6470, Dmel\CG6470, anon-WO0140519.137)
  Cloning method: Gateway Cloning
  Sequencing primers: 5′ M13F; 3′ M13R
Terms and licenses: Academic/Nonprofit Terms; Industry Terms: Not Available to Industry
Depositor comments: Please note that the ORFs in this collection were cloned open-ended (without a stop codon).
How to cite: KHBD00378 was a gift from Bart Deplancke (Addgene plasmid # 34493 ; http://n2t.net/addgene:34493 ; RRID:Addgene_34493)
